Addgene plasmid #126902: pENTRY4_ PLDbeta1
Purpose: Gateway pENTR-plasmid to generate a binary construct for genome editing of the wheat homolog of a susceptibility gene of O. sativa. Encodes wheat optimized Cas9 and gene specific sgRNA modules.
Depositing lab: Sophien Kamoun. Depositing organization: Sainsbury Laboratory, Norwich.
Backbone
  Vector backbone: pENTR4
  Vector type: CRISPR
Growth in bacteria
  Bacterial resistance: Kanamycin, 50 μg/mL
  Growth temperature: 37°C
  Growth strain: DH5alpha
  Copy number: High Copy
Gene/Insert
  Gene/Insert name: Wheat_live_Cas9
  gRNA/shRNA sequence: CCCAAATGTCGAGGCTGCCA, CGGACTCGGGTAGGAGGCCG, GAGCGACGCCCTCGCGCTGC, TATCCTCTGCTGGATCCCAA
  Species: Synthetic
  Insert size (bp): 8726
  Cloning method: Restriction Enzyme; 5′ cloning site Unknown (unknown if destroyed)
Terms and licenses: Academic/Nonprofit Terms; Industry Terms: Not Available to Industry
Depositor comments: Encodes gene specific sgRNAs driven by the wheat U6 promoter.
How to cite: pENTRY4_ PLDbeta1 was a gift from Sophien Kamoun (Addgene plasmid # 126902 ; http://n2t.net/addgene:126902 ; RRID:Addgene_126902)
