[The description below was written by a language model from this plasmid's Addgene catalogue record and pLannotate feature annotations shown in this document.]
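Description:
pENTRY4_ PLDbeta1 is a Gateway entry clone built on the pENTR4 backbone and designed as an intermediate for making a binary plant transformation vector for CRISPR/Cas9 genome editing in wheat. It is propagated in E. coli as a high-copy plasmid through a ColE1/pUC-type origin and selected with kanamycin via the KanR aminoglycoside phosphotransferase gene. The rrnB T1 and T2 terminators upstream of the cloning region insulate the cargo from read-through transcription in bacteria. The whole payload lies between attL1 and attL2, so an LR recombination reaction can move it as a single unit into an attR-containing destination vector.

The payload combines a nuclease cassette with a multiplexed guide array. A maize polyubiquitin (Ubi) promoter, a strong constitutive promoter widely used in cereals, sits upstream of a Streptococcus pyogenes Cas9 coding sequence that the record describes as wheat-optimized. Downstream of Cas9, and before a NOS terminator, the annotation detects an Arabidopsis histone H2B coding sequence followed by a GFP variant. This suggests a nuclear-localized fluorescent marker for tracking expression, possibly the reason for the "live" Cas9 name, though the record does not say how this reporter is linked to Cas9. Four repeated modules follow, each ending in an S. pyogenes gRNA scaffold, matching the four listed spacers. According to the depositor, each sgRNA is driven by the wheat U6 promoter, which the automated annotation did not detect. The guides target the wheat homolog of a rice (O. sativa) susceptibility gene, apparently PLDbeta1 judging by the plasmid name, for knockout studies.
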