Features (pLannotate 1.2.2; 23 found; start..end, strand, type, name):
      1..46      +  rep_origin     RSF ori (fragment): Plasmids containing the RSF 1030 origin of replication can be propagated in E. coli cells that contain additional plasmids with compatible origins.
    103..189     +  terminator     rrnB T1 terminator: Escherichia coli rrnB; transcription terminator T1 from the E. coli rrnB gene
    281..308     +  terminator     rrnB T2 terminator: transcription terminator T2 from the E. coli rrnB gene
    358..457     +  protein_bind   attL1: mutant version of attL; recombination site for the Gateway® LR reaction LR Clonase™
    491..2040    +  promoter       Ubi promoter (fragment): maize polyubiquitin gene promoter
   2258..2280    -  misc_feature   MCS (fragment): pUC18/19 multiple cloning site
   2414..6517    +  CDS            cas9: CAS9_STRP1 - Also known as csn1 From Streptococcus pyogenes serotype M1.
   6704..7138    +  CDS            H2B10_ARATH: Experimental evidence at protein level: Swiss-Prot protein existence level 1. Core component of nucleosome. Nucleosomes wrap and compact DNA into chromatin, limiting DNA accessibility to the cellular machineries which require DNA as a template. Histones thereby play a central role in transcription regulation, DNA repair, DNA replication and chromosomal stability. DNA accessibility is regulated via a complex set of post-translational modifications of histones, also called histone code, and nucleosome remodeling. From Arabidopsis thaliana (Mouse-ear cress).
   7157..7873    +  CDS            oxGFP: oxGFP is a basic (constitutively fluorescent) green fluorescent protein published in 2015, derived from Aequorea victoria.
   7903..8098    +  terminator     NOS terminator (fragment): nopaline synthase terminator and poly(A) signal
   8502..8577    +  misc_RNA       gRNA scaffold: guide RNA scaffold for the Streptococcus pyogenes CRISPR/Cas9 system
   8589..8610    -  protein_bind   attB2 (fragment): mutant version of attB; recombination site for the Gateway® BP reaction BP Clonase™
   9026..9101    +  misc_RNA       gRNA scaffold: guide RNA scaffold for the Streptococcus pyogenes CRISPR/Cas9 system
   9113..9134    -  protein_bind   attB2 (fragment): mutant version of attB; recombination site for the Gateway® BP reaction BP Clonase™
   9550..9625    +  misc_RNA       gRNA scaffold: guide RNA scaffold for the Streptococcus pyogenes CRISPR/Cas9 system
   9637..9658    -  protein_bind   attB2 (fragment): mutant version of attB; recombination site for the Gateway® BP reaction BP Clonase™
  10074..10149   +  misc_RNA       gRNA scaffold: guide RNA scaffold for the Streptococcus pyogenes CRISPR/Cas9 system
  10161..10182   -  protein_bind   attB2 (fragment): mutant version of attB; recombination site for the Gateway® BP reaction BP Clonase™
  10223..10240   +  terminator     NOS terminator (fragment): nopaline synthase terminator and poly(A) signal
  10290..10308   -  promoter       T7 promoter: promoter for bacteriophage T7 RNA polymerase
  10326..10425   -  protein_bind   attL2: mutant version of attL; recombination site for the Gateway® LR reaction LR Clonase™
  10548..11357   +  CDS            KanR: aminoglycoside phosphotransferase; aph(3')-Ia; confers resistance to kanamycin in bacteria or G418 (Geneticin®) in eukaryotes
  11447..12035   +  rep_origin     ori: high-copy-number ColE1/pMB1/pBR322/pUC origin of replication
>Addgene plasmid #126902 | pENTRY4_ PLDbeta1 | addgene full sequence | sequence record 249806 | Addgene NGS Result
CTTTCCTGCGTTATCCCCTGATTCTGTGGATAACCGTATTACCGCTAGCATGGATCTCGGGGACGTCTAA
CTACTAAGCGAGAGTAGGGAACTGCCAGGCATCAAATAAAACGAAAGGCTCAGTCGGAGGACTGGGCCTT
TCGTTTTATCTGTTGTTTGTCGGTGAACGCTCTCCTGAGTAGGACAAATCCGCCGGGAGCGGATTTGAAC
GTTGTGAAGCAACGGCCCGGAGGGTGGCGGGCAGGACGCCCGCCATAAACTGCCAGGCATCAAACTAAGC
AGAAGGCCATCCTGACGGATGGCCTTTTTGCGTTTCTACAAACTCTTCCTGTTAGTTAGTTACTTAAGCT
CGGGCCCCAAATAATGATTTTATTTTGACTGATAGTGACCTGTTCGTTGCAACAAATTGATAAGCAATGC
TTTTTTATAATGCCAACTTTGTACAAAAAAGCAGGCTCCACCATGGTACAAAGTGGTGAAGCTTGCATGC
CTGCAGTGCAGCGTGACCCGGTCGTGCCCCTCTCTAGAGATAATGAGCATTGCATGTCTAAGTTATAAAA
AATTACCACATATTTTTTTTGTCACACTTGTTTGAAGTGCAGTTTATCTATCTTTATACATATATTTAAA
CTTTACTCTACGAATAATATAATCTATAGTACTACAATAATATCAGTGTTTTAGAGAATCATATAAATGA
ACAGTTAGACATGGTCTAAAGGACAATTGAGTATTTTGACAACAGGACTCTACAGTTTTATCTTTTTAGT
GTGCATGTGTTCTCCTTTTTTTTTGCAAATAGCTTCACCTATATAATACTTCATCCATTTTATTAGTACA
TCCATTTAGGGTTTAGGGTTAATGGTTTTTATAGACTAATTTTTTTAGTACATCTATTTTATTCTATTTT
AGCCTCTAAATTAAGAAAACTAAAACTCTATTTTAGTTTTTTTATTTAATAATTTAGATATAAAATAGAA
TAAAATAAAGTGACTAAAAATTAAACAAATACCCTTTAAGAAATTAAAAAAACTAAGGAAACATTTTTCT
TGTTTCGAGTAGATAATGCCAGCCTGTTAAACGCCGTCGACGAGTCTAACGGACACCAACCAGCGAACCA
GCAGCGTCGCGTCGGGCCAAGCGAAGCAGACGGCACGGCATCTCTGTCGCTGCCTCTGGACCCCTCTCGA
GAGTTCCGCTCCACCGTTGGACTTGCTCCGCTGTCGGCATCCAGAAATTGCGTGGCGGAGCGGCAGACGT
GAGCCGGCACGGCAGGCGGCCTCCTCCTCCTCTCACGGCACCGGCAGCTACGGGGGATTCCTTTCCCACC
GCTCCTTCGCTTTCCCTTCCTCGCCCGCCGTAATAAATAGACACCCCCTCCACACCCTCTTTCCCCAACC
TCGTGTTGTTCGGAGCGCACACACACACAACCAGATCTCCCCCAAATCCACCCGTCGGCACCTCCGCTTC
AAGGTACGCCGCTCGTCCTCCCCCCCCCCCCCTCTCTACCTTCTCTAGATCGGCGTTCCGGTCCATGGTT
AGGGCCCGGTAGTTCTACTTCTGTTCATGTTTGTGTTAGATCCGTGTTTGTGTTAGATCCGTGCTGCTAG
CGTTCGTACACGGATGCGACCTGTACGTCAGACACGTTCTGATTGCTAACTTGCCAGTGTTTCTCTTTGG
GGAATCCTGGGATGGCTCTAGCCGTTCCGCAGACGGGATCGATTTCATGATTTTTTTTGTTTCGTTGCAT
AGGGTTTGGTTTGCCCTTTTCCTTTATTTCAATATATGCCGTGCACTTGTTTGTCGGGTCATCTTTTCAT
GCTTTTTTTTGTCTTGGTTGTGATGATGTGGTGTGGTTGGGCGGTCGTTCATTCGTTCTAGATCGGAGTA
GAATACTGTTTCAAACTACCTGGTGTATTTATTAATTTTGGAACTGTATGTGTGTGTCATACATCTTCAT
AGTTACGAGTTTAAGATGGATGGAAATATCGATCTAGGATAGGTATACATGTTGATGTGGGTTTTACTGA
TGCATATACATGATGGCATATGCAGCATCTATTCATATGCTCTAACCTTGAGTACCTATCTATTATAATA
AACAAGTATGTTTTATAATTATTTTGATCTTGATATACTTGGATGATGGCATATGCAGCAGCTATATGTG
GATTTTTTTAGCCCTGCCTTCATACGCTATTTATTTGCTTGGTACTGTTTCTTTTGTCGATGCTCACCCT
GTTGTTTGGTGTTACTTCTGCAGGTCGACTCTAGAGGATCTGGAATTCCCGGGGAGAATCTGGAGCTCTC
GAGATTTCTCACGCGTGCCACCATGGGGCCGAAGAAGAAGAGGAAGGTGGGTAGGGTGTGTCGGATTAGC
AGCCTTCGGTACAGGGGTCCTGGCATTGCCACCATGGACAAGAAGTACTCTATCGGGTTGGATATAGGAA
CGAATAGTGTGGGTTGGGCTGTCATCACTGACGAGTACAAGGTGCCATCGAAGAAATTTAAAGTGCTGGG
CAACACCGACAGGCACTCCATCAAGAAGAACCTAATAGGTGCGTTGCTCTTTGATTCCGGGGAGACAGCC
GAAGCGACCCGCCTCAAGCGCACAGCAAGAAGGCGCTATACGCGTAGAAAGAACAGGATCTGCTACCTAC
AAGAGATCTTTTCCAACGAAATGGCGAAAGTGGATGACTCCTTCTTCCATCGGCTCGAGGAAAGCTTCCT
CGTAGAAGAGGACAAGAAGCACGAACGCCATCCGATATTCGGGAACATTGTCGACGAAGTCGCATACCAC
GAGAAGTATCCTACCATCTATCACCTGAGGAAGAAGCTCGTAGATAGCACTGACAAGGCTGATTTGCGCC
TCATCTATTTGGCCCTGGCCCATATGATTAAGTTCCGTGGGCACTTCCTCATCGAAGGCGACCTTAATCC
GGACAATTCCGATGTTGACAAACTCTTCATCCAACTGGTCCAGACATACAATCAGCTCTTTGAAGAGAAC
CCCATCAACGCGTCAGGAGTTGATGCGAAGGCAATCTTGAGTGCTCGGCTGTCGAAAAGCCGGAGGCTCG
AAAATCTGATAGCCCAACTGCCAGGCGAAAAGAAGAACGGATTGTTTGGCAACCTTATTGCCCTTAGTCT
AGGGCTCACCCCTAACTTCAAGTCTAACTTTGACCTGGCCGAGGATGCCAAGCTCCAACTGTCCAAAGAC
ACGTACGACGACGATCTCGACAATCTGCTTGCCCAAATCGGCGACCAGTATGCGGACCTTTTCCTTGCAG
CGAAGAACTTGTCAGATGCAATCCTCTTGTCCGATATTCTGCGCGTTAACACTGAGATTACCAAGGCTCC
TCTTTCGGCATCCATGATCAAACGGTACGACGAACATCACCAGGATCTCACGCTCCTCAAGGCTCTCGTC
AGACAACAGCTGCCGGAGAAGTACAAAGAGATCTTCTTCGATCAATCAAAGAACGGGTATGCTGGGTACA
TCGACGGTGGCGCGTCACAGGAGGAGTTCTACAAGTTTATCAAGCCCATTCTCGAGAAGATGGATGGCAC
TGAAGAGCTCCTGGTTAAGCTCAATCGCGAGGATCTACTCCGCAAGCAGCGTACCTTCGACAATGGAAGC
ATTCCACACCAAATCCATCTGGGCGAGCTTCACGCCATACTTCGTAGGCAAGAGGACTTTTACCCATTCC
TCAAAGACAACCGGGAGAAAATCGAGAAGATCCTCACATTCAGAATCCCCTACTATGTGGGCCCATTGGC
AAGGGGCAACTCTAGGTTCGCGTGGATGACTAGAAAATCGGAGGAAACGATTACCCCATGGAACTTCGAG
GAGGTGGTGGACAAGGGCGCTTCTGCCCAAAGCTTCATCGAGAGGATGACCAACTTCGACAAGAATCTGC
CAAACGAGAAGGTCCTCCCCAAACATTCCCTACTGTACGAGTACTTCACCGTCTACAACGAGCTGACCAA
GGTCAAGTACGTTACTGAGGGTATGAGGAAACCGGCCTTTCTGTCAGGAGAGCAGAAGAAGGCCATAGTG
GATCTCCTTTTCAAGACCAATCGCAAGGTCACAGTCAAGCAGCTAAAGGAGGACTACTTTAAGAAAATCG
AGTGCTTTGACTCTGTGGAGATAAGCGGCGTTGAGGATCGCTTCAACGCCTCGCTGGGAACGTACCACGA
CTTGCTCAAGATCATTAAGGATAAAGACTTCCTCGATAACGAAGAGAACGAGGACATCTTGGAGGACATC
GTTCTGACGCTTACTCTCTTCGAGGACCGCGAGATGATCGAAGAGAGGCTCAAGACGTATGCGCACCTCT
TTGACGACAAAGTGATGAAGCAGCTGAAGCGCAGGCGCTACACAGGTTGGGGCAGGCTGAGCAGGAAGCT
GATCAATGGCATTCGCGATAAGCAGTCGGGCAAGACCATCCTCGACTTCCTCAAGTCCGATGGGTTCGCA
AACAGGAACTTTATGCAGCTAATCCACGATGACTCCTTGACCTTCAAGGAGGACATTCAGAAGGCTCAGG
TTTCAGGCCAAGGCGATTCGCTCCACGAGCATATCGCGAATTTGGCCGGATCTCCAGCCATCAAGAAGGG
TATACTTCAAACAGTGAAGGTTGTCGATGAGCTGGTCAAAGTGATGGGTAGACATAAGCCCGAGAATATC
GTGATTGAGATGGCTCGGGAGAACCAAACCACACAGAAGGGGCAGAAGAACTCCAGGGAAAGGATGAAGA
GAATCGAAGAAGGCATCAAGGAGCTCGGATCACAAATTCTCAAGGAGCATCCGGTCGAAAACACCCAACT
GCAAAACGAGAAGCTCTACCTCTACTACCTCCAAAACGGACGCGATATGTACGTGGACCAGGAGCTCGAC
ATCAATCGCCTATCTGACTACGATGTCGATCATATAGTACCACAAAGCTTCCTCAAAGACGACTCTATCG
ACAACAAGGTGCTGACCAGGTCCGACAAGAACCGCGGGAAGTCAGACAACGTGCCTTCTGAGGAAGTCGT
CAAGAAGATGAAGAACTACTGGAGGCAACTCCTCAATGCAAAGCTCATTACACAAAGGAAGTTCGACAAC
CTTACCAAGGCGGAGAGAGGCGGCCTCAGTGAGCTAGATAAGGCCGGATTTATCAAGCGCCAACTGGTTG
AGACACGGCAAATCACCAAGCACGTTGCACAGATCCTGGACTCACGCATGAACACAAAATACGATGAGAA
TGACAAGCTAATCCGGGAAGTCAAAGTTATTACTCTGAAATCTAAACTGGTGTCCGACTTTCGGAAGGAC
TTCCAGTTCTATAAGGTCCGTGAGATCAACAACTACCATCACGCCCATGATGCCTATCTCAATGCTGTGG
TTGGCACTGCACTCATCAAGAAATATCCCAAGCTTGAGTCGGAGTTCGTCTACGGTGACTACAAGGTTTA
TGACGTAAGGAAGATGATTGCGAAGAGTGAGCAGGAAATCGGCAAGGCCACCGCCAAGTACTTCTTTTAC
AGCAACATAATGAACTTCTTCAAGACTGAGATCACCCTGGCCAATGGAGAGATCAGAAAACGTCCGCTGA
TAGAGACTAACGGAGAAACTGGTGAGATAGTGTGGGACAAGGGGAGAGACTTTGCTACTGTCCGGAAGGT
GCTAAGCATGCCACAAGTCAACATCGTCAAGAAAACGGAAGTCCAAACCGGCGGCTTCTCGAAAGAGTCA
ATCCTTCCGAAGCGCAATAGCGATAAGCTTATAGCCCGTAAGAAAGACTGGGATCCAAAGAAGTACGGTG
GCTTTGACAGTCCTACAGTGGCGTACTCCGTGCTGGTTGTTGCCAAGGTGGAAAAGGGGAAGTCGAAGAA
GCTGAAGAGCGTAAAGGAGTTGCTCGGGATTACCATTATGGAGCGTTCCAGCTTTGAGAAGAATCCCATT
GATTTCTTGGAGGCGAAAGGATACAAGGAAGTCAAGAAAGATCTCATCATAAAGTTGCCGAAATACAGCT
TGTTCGAGCTGGAGAATGGGAGAAAGAGGATGCTTGCCAGCGCAGGCGAGTTGCAAAAGGGGAACGAGCT
GGCACTCCCATCCAAGTACGTCAACTTCCTGTATCTCGCCTCACACTATGAGAAACTTAAGGGTTCCCCA
GAGGACAATGAGCAAAAGCAGCTGTTTGTGGAGCAACACAAGCACTACCTCGATGAGATCATCGAACAGA
TCAGTGAGTTCTCGAAGAGGGTGATTCTTGCTGACGCTAACCTTGACAAGGTGTTGTCCGCCTACAACAA
GCATCGGGACAAACCCATCCGGGAGCAGGCAGAAAACATCATACACTTGTTCACGTTGACGAACCTTGGC
GCTCCTGCGGCGTTCAAATATTTTGACACGACGATTGATAGGAAGCGCTATACCAGCACCAAAGAAGTAC
TCGATGCCACCCTAATTCACCAGTCTATTACAGGCCTGTACGAAACGAGGATCGACTTGTCGCAACTAGG
AGGAGATGCCTATCCGTATGACGTGCCAGATTACGCCTCCCTTGGGTCTGGTTCCCCTAAGAAGAAGCGG
AAAGTGGAGGATCCCAAGAAGAAGCGCAAAGTCGACGGCGGATCCGGAGCCACGAACTTTTCCCTGCTCA
AGCAAGCTGGTGATGTGGAGGAGAATCCTGGCCCAGCTCCAGGCTCAACGTCCATGGCGAAGGCAGATAA
GAAACCAGCGGAGAAGAAACCGGCAGAGAAAACTCCGGCAGTCGAACCAGCAGCAGCGGCAGAGAAGAAA
CCAAAAGCCGGAAAGAAACTCCCCAAGGAACCAGCCGTCGCCGGAGACAAGAAGAAGAAGAGATCAAAGA
AGAACGTTGAGACATACAAGATCTACATCTTCAAGGTGTTGAAGCAAGTTCATCCAGACATCGGAATCTC
AAGCAAAGCGATGGGAATTATGAACAGTTTCATCAACGATATTTTTGAGAAGCTCGCTGGTGAATCTTCG
AAGCTGGCGAGGTACAACAAGAAGCCGACGATTACTTCCAGGGAGATTCAGACTGCGGTTAGACTTGTGT
TGCCCGGTGAGTTGGCGAAACATGCTGTGTCTGAAGGGACTAAGGCGGTTACGAAGTTTACGAGTTCTGC
TCAGGGCGCCTCTTTCATGGTGTCCAAAGGAGAGGAGCTCTTTACAGGAGTTGTGCCCATTTTGGTCGAG
TTGGATGGCGACGTAAATGGCCACAAGTTCAGCGTGAGAGGCGAAGGTGAAGGTGATGCCACCAATGGCA
AGCTTACCCTCAAGTTCATCTGTACCACTGGGAAACTGCCGGTTCCATGGCCAACGTTGGTCACCACTCT
CACATATGGTGTTCAGTGCTTTTCGAGGTATCCGGACCACATGAAACGCCATGACTTCTTCAAGTCAGCC
ATGCCTGAGGGGTATGTCCAAGAACGCACCATCAGCTTTAAGGACGACGGAACGTACAAGACACGTGCGG
AGGTCAAGTTCGAGGGAGATACACTGGTGAACAGGATCGAACTCAAAGGGATCGACTTCAAAGAGGACGG
CAACATACTGGGGCATAAGCTCGAGTACAACTTCAATTCTCACAACGTCTACATTACTGCCGACAAGCAG
AAGAACGGCATTAAGGCGAACTTCAAAATCCGGCATAATGTGGAGGATGGTAGTGTCCAACTGGCTGACC
ACTACCAGCAGAACACGCCGATAGGCGATGGCCCAGTGCTTCTGCCCGACAATCACTACCTGTCAACCCA
ATCCGTTCTGTCTAAGGACCCTAACGAAAAGAGGGATCACATGGTGCTTCTGGAGTTTGTAACGGCTGCA
GGCATCACTCATGGGATGGATGAGCTCTACAAGTGATAACTGCGGCCGCAGATATCACTAGTGTTCAAAC
ATTTGGCAATAAAGTTTCTTAAGATTGAATCCTGTTGCCGGTCTTGCGATGATTATCATATAATTTCTGT
TGAATTACGTTAAGCATGTAATAATTAACATGTAATGCATGACGTTATTTATGAGATGGGTTTTTATGAT
TAGAGTCCCGCAATTATACATTTAATACGCGATAGAAAACAAAATATAACTAGAATTCGAGCTCGGAGGA
CCAAGCCCGTTATTCTGACAGTTCTGGTGCTCAACACATTTATATTTATCAAGGAGCACATTGTTACTCA
CTGCTAGGAGGGAATCGAACTAGGAATATTGATCAGAGGAACTACGAGAGAGCTGAAGATAACTGCCCTC
TAGCTCTCACTGATCTGGGTCGCATAGTGAGATGCAGCCCACGTGAGTTCAGCAACGGTCTAGCGCTGGG
CTTTTAGGCCCGCATGATCGGGCTTTTGTCGGGTGGTCGACGTGTTCACGATTGGGGAGAGCAACGCAGC
AGTTCCTCTTAGTTTAGTCCCACCTCGCCTGTCCAGCAGAGTTCTGACCGGTTTATAAACTCGCTTGCTG
CATCAGACTTGCCCAAATGTCGAGGCTGCCAGTTTTAGAGCTAGAAATAGCAAGTTAAAATAAGGCTAGT
CCGTTATCAACTTGAAAAAGTGGCACCGAGTCGGTGCTTTTTTTCTAGACCCAGCTTTCTTGTACAAAGT
TGGCATTACGCTTTACGAATTCCCATGGGGAGGACCAAGCCCGTTATTCTGACAGTTCTGGTGCTCAACA
CATTTATATTTATCAAGGAGCACATTGTTACTCACTGCTAGGAGGGAATCGAACTAGGAATATTGATCAG
AGGAACTACGAGAGAGCTGAAGATAACTGCCCTCTAGCTCTCACTGATCTGGGTCGCATAGTGAGATGCA
GCCCACGTGAGTTCAGCAACGGTCTAGCGCTGGGCTTTTAGGCCCGCATGATCGGGCTTTTGTCGGGTGG
TCGACGTGTTCACGATTGGGGAGAGCAACGCAGCAGTTCCTCTTAGTTTAGTCCCACCTCGCCTGTCCAG
CAGAGTTCTGACCGGTTTATAAACTCGCTTGCTGCATCAGACTTGGAGCGACGCCCTCGCGCTGCGTTTT
AGAGCTAGAAATAGCAAGTTAAAATAAGGCTAGTCCGTTATCAACTTGAAAAAGTGGCACCGAGTCGGTG
CTTTTTTTCTAGACCCAGCTTTCTTGTACAAAGTTGGCATTACGCTCAGAGAATTCGCATGCGGAGGACC
AAGCCCGTTATTCTGACAGTTCTGGTGCTCAACACATTTATATTTATCAAGGAGCACATTGTTACTCACT
GCTAGGAGGGAATCGAACTAGGAATATTGATCAGAGGAACTACGAGAGAGCTGAAGATAACTGCCCTCTA
GCTCTCACTGATCTGGGTCGCATAGTGAGATGCAGCCCACGTGAGTTCAGCAACGGTCTAGCGCTGGGCT
TTTAGGCCCGCATGATCGGGCTTTTGTCGGGTGGTCGACGTGTTCACGATTGGGGAGAGCAACGCAGCAG
TTCCTCTTAGTTTAGTCCCACCTCGCCTGTCCAGCAGAGTTCTGACCGGTTTATAAACTCGCTTGCTGCA
TCAGACTTGCGGACTCGGGTAGGAGGCCGGTTTTAGAGCTAGAAATAGCAAGTTAAAATAAGGCTAGTCC
GTTATCAACTTGAAAAAGTGGCACCGAGTCGGTGCTTTTTTTCTAGACCCAGCTTTCTTGTACAAAGTTG
GCATTACGCTTGTGGAATTCCTCGAGGGAGGACCAAGCCCGTTATTCTGACAGTTCTGGTGCTCAACACA
TTTATATTTATCAAGGAGCACATTGTTACTCACTGCTAGGAGGGAATCGAACTAGGAATATTGATCAGAG
GAACTACGAGAGAGCTGAAGATAACTGCCCTCTAGCTCTCACTGATCTGGGTCGCATAGTGAGATGCAGC
CCACGTGAGTTCAGCAACGGTCTAGCGCTGGGCTTTTAGGCCCGCATGATCGGGCTTTTGTCGGGTGGTC
GACGTGTTCACGATTGGGGAGAGCAACGCAGCAGTTCCTCTTAGTTTAGTCCCACCTCGCCTGTCCAGCA
GAGTTCTGACCGGTTTATAAACTCGCTTGCTGCATCAGACTTGTATCCTCTGCTGGATCCCAAGTTTTAG
AGCTAGAAATAGCAAGTTAAAATAAGGCTAGTCCGTTATCAACTTGAAAAAGTGGCACCGAGTCGGTGCT
TTTTTTCTAGACCCAGCTTTCTTGTACAAAGTTGGCATTACGCTGAGCGAGGATGCACATGTGACCGAGG
GAGGTGTCATCTATGTTACTGCTAGTCGATTTAAATCCTTAATTAACCCTGCAGGCATCTCCAATTCGCC
CTATAGTGAGTCGTATTACACCGGTGAGGATCTAGACCCAGCTTTCTTGTACAAAGTTGGCATTATAAGA
AAGCATTGCTTATCAATTTGTTGCAACGAACAGGTCACTATCAGTCAAAATAAAATCATTATTTGCCATC
CAGCTGCAGCTCTGGCCCGTGTCTCAAAATCTCTGATGTTACATTGCACAAGATAAAAATATATCATCAT
GAACAATAAAACTGTCTGCTTACATAAACAGTAATACAAGGGGTGTTATGAGCCATATTCAACGGGAAAC
GTCGAGGCCGCGATTAAATTCCAACATGGATGCTGATTTATATGGGTATAAATGGGCTCGCGATAATGTC
GGGCAATCAGGTGCGACAATCTATCGCTTGTATGGGAAGCCCGATGCGCCAGAGTTGTTTCTGAAACATG
GCAAAGGTAGCGTTGCCAATGATGTTACAGATGAGATGGTCAGACTAAACTGGCTGACGGAATTTATGCC
TCTTCCGACCATCAAGCATTTTATCCGTACTCCTGGTGATGCATGGTTACTCACCACTGCGATCCCCGGA
AAAACAGCATTCCAGGTATTAGAAGAATATCCTGATTCAGGTGAAAATATTGTTGATGCGCTGGCAGTGT
TCCTGCGCCGGTTGCATTCGATTCCTGTTTGTAATTGTCCTTTTAACAGCGATCGCGTATTTCGTCTCGC
TCAGGCGCAATCACGAATGAATAACGGTTTGGTTGATGCGAGTGATTTTGATGACGAGCGTAATGGCTGG
CCTGTTGAACAAGTCTGGAAAGAAATGCATAAACTTTTGCCATTCTCACCGGATTCAGTCGTCACTCATG
GTGATTTCTCACTTGATAACCTTATTTTTGACGAGGGGAAATTAATAGGTTGTATTGATGTTGGACGAGT
CGGAATCGCAGACCGATACCAGGATCTTGCCATCCTATGGAACTGCCTCGGTGAGTTTTCTCCTTCATTA
CAGAAACGGCTTTTTCAAAAATATGGTATTGATAATCCTGATATGAATAAATTGCAGTTTCATTTGATGC
TCGATGAGTTTTTCTAATCAGAATTGGTTAATTGGTTGTAACATTATTCAGATTGGGCCCCGTTCCACTG
AGCGTCAGACCCCGTAGAAAAGATCAAAGGATCTTCTTGAGATCCTTTTTTTCTGCGCGTAATCTGCTGC
TTGCAAACAAAAAAACCACCGCTACCAGCGGTGGTTTGTTTGCCGGATCAAGAGCTACCAACTCTTTTTC
CGAAGGTAACTGGCTTCAGCAGAGCGCAGATACCAAATACTGTTCTTCTAGTGTAGCCGTAGTTAGGCCA
CCACTTCAAGAACTCTGTAGCACCGCCTACATACCTCGCTCTGCTAATCCTGTTACCAGTGGCTGCTGCC
AGTGGCGATAAGTCGTGTCTTACCGGGTTGGACTCAAGACGATAGTTACCGGATAAGGCGCAGCGGTCGG
GCTGAACGGGGGGTTCGTGCACACAGCCCAGCTTGGAGCGAACGACCTACACCGAACTGAGATACCTACA
GCGTGAGCTATGAGAAAGCGCCACGCTTCCCGAAGGGAGAAAGGCGGACAGGTATCCGGTAAGCGGCAGG
GTCGGAACAGGAGAGCGCACGAGGGAGCTTCCAGGGGGAAACGCCTGGTATCTTTATAGTCCTGTCGGGT
TTCGCCACCTCTGACTTGAGCGTCGATTTTTGTGATGCTCGTCAGGGGGGCGGAGCCTATGGAAAAACGC
CAGCAACGCGGCCTTTTTACGGTTCCTGGCCTTTTGCTGGCCTTTTGCTCACATGTT
